Addgene plasmid #65612: pHis-zfCSF3a
Purpose: express soluble His-tagged zebrafish CSF3a/Gcsfa in E. coli
Depositing lab: Petr Bartunek. Depositing organization: Institute of Molecular Genetics of the Czech Academy of Sciences. Publication: Clonal analysis of hematopoietic progenitor cells in the zebrafish. Stachura DL, Svoboda O, Lau RP, Balla KM, Zon LI, Bartunek P, Traver D. Blood. 2011 Aug 4;118(5):1274-82. doi: 10.1182/blood-2011-01-331199. Epub 2011 Mar 17. PubMed 21415264.
Backbone
  Vector backbone: pETH2a
  Backbone size w/o insert (bp): 4500
  Vector type: Bacterial Expression
Growth in bacteria
  Bacterial resistance: Ampicillin, 100 μg/mL
  Growth temperature: 37°C
  Growth strain: DH5alpha
  Growth instructions: The depositing laboratory recommends strain BL21(DE3) for protein expression.
  Copy number: Unknown
Gene/Insert
  Gene/Insert name: Csf3a (alt name: Gcsf3a)
  Species: D. rerio (zebrafish)
  Insert size (bp): 574
  GenBank ID: NM_001145242
  Entrez Gene: csf3a (a.k.a. csf3, gcsf)
  Promoter: T7
  Tag / fusion protein: (His)6 (N terminal on backbone)
  Cloning method: Restriction Enzyme; 5′ cloning site NcoI (unknown if destroyed); 3′ cloning site NcoI (unknown if destroyed)
  Sequencing primers: 5′ T7
Terms and licenses: Academic/Nonprofit Terms; Industry Terms: Not Available to Industry
How to cite: pHis-zfCSF3a was a gift from Petr Bartunek (Addgene plasmid # 65612 ; http://n2t.net/addgene:65612 ; RRID:Addgene_65612)
