[The description below was written by a language model from this plasmid's Addgene catalogue record.]
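Description:
pHis-zfCSF3a is a bacterial expression plasmid built on the pETH2a backbone (about 4.5 kb without insert) for producing recombinant zebrafish colony-stimulating factor 3a (Csf3a, also called Gcsfa) in E. coli. It is selected with ampicillin. The record does not state the origin of replication, lists the copy number as unknown, and includes no feature table, so the finer details of the backbone cannot be described here.

The payload is a 574 bp insert derived from the Danio rerio csf3a gene, placed under control of a T7 promoter and fused at its N terminus to a hexahistidine tag supplied by the backbone. The fragment was introduced by restriction cloning, with NcoI listed as both the 5′ and 3′ site; whether those sites survive is not recorded. Because transcription depends on T7 RNA polymerase, the plasmid is maintained in a standard cloning strain that lacks the polymerase. For protein production it is moved into a DE3 lysogen such as BL21(DE3), which carries an inducible copy of the polymerase gene. The His tag allows the product to be captured by immobilised metal affinity chromatography.

The stated purpose is to obtain soluble His-tagged zebrafish Csf3a/Gcsfa. The associated publication concerns clonal analysis of hematopoietic progenitor cells in zebrafish, which suggests the purified cytokine is meant as a species-matched growth factor for such progenitor culture and differentiation assays. The record itself does not spell out the downstream application.
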