>Addgene plasmid #65612 | pHis-zfCSF3a | depositor partial sequence | sequence record 113762 | insert
CCATGGAGCTCCTGTTCCTCAGAAACTGGACATCATGAACAAGGATACTATTGAACAAGCACACAGCTTA
ATCAGCAAAACTCTGGAAGATATTCCTGCAACTCATGCAGCATGGGTAAAGAGCAAGAGTCTGGCTTGGG
GCAGCAGCACAGATAAGCTGCAGCACTTGAAACATTACATACCCTCAGCCCCTGTTCTCCAGAACATCAC
TGATATCAGCAGTCTGGAAACCTGTCTTGATAAAATAGTGAGGGGCCTGCAACTACATCTGAACCTCCTG
AAAGATCTCATTGAAGCAACGACCCTGTCGCAGACTGACCAGGTGACAGAACTGCAGGCTGACATTCAAG
AACTTGTGCTTCTTATCGAGGAGCTTCAGAATCAGTCAGGATTTAACCCATCACAGCAGACATCAGAAGA
GCAGTCCCAGAGCTTCAAGCTCAATCTGACCCAACACCTGAAAAGTGATTTCCAGACTGAGGCCGCGGCT
CACCTAATCCTGCATCAACTGCGGGATTTCAGCTGTGACATCCTTCAGAGGATCCTCAGTATTCGTGTAT
GACCATGG
