>Addgene plasmid #65612 | pHis-zfCSF3a | addgene partial sequence | sequence record 121306 | T7 5'-TAATACGACTCACTATAGGG-3'
CCATGGAGCTCCTGTTCCTCAGAAACTGGACATCATGAACAAGGATACTATTGAACAAGCACACAGTTTA
ATCAGCAAAACTCTGGAAGATATTCCTGCAACTCATGCAGCATGGGTAAAGAGCAAGAGTCTGGCTTGGG
GCAGCAGCACAGATAAGCTGCAGCACTTGAAACATTACATACCCTCAGCCCCTGTTCTCCAGAACATCAC
TGATATCAGCAGTCTGGAAACCTGTCTTGATAAAATAGTGAGGGGCCTGCAACTACATCTGAACCTCCTG
AAAGATCTCATTGAAGCAACGACCCTGTCGCAGACTGACCAGGTGACAGAACTGCAGGCTGACATTCAAG
AACTTGTGCTTCTTATCGAGGAGCTTCAGAATCAGTCAGGATTTAACCCATCACAGCA
