>Addgene plasmid #65612 | pHis-zfCSF3a | addgene partial sequence | sequence record 123550 | pBRrevBam 5'-GGTGATGTCGGCGATATAGG-3'
GCGCGGTGATGCCGGCCCGATGCGTCCGGCGTAGAGGATCGAGATCTCGATCCCGCGAAATTAATACGAC
TCACTATAGGGAGACCACAACGGTTTCCCTCTAGAAATAATTTTGTTTAACTTTAAGAAGGAGATATACA
TATGGCTAGCCACCATCACCATCACCATGGAGCTCCTGTTCCTCAGAAACTGGACATCATGAACAAGGAT
ACTATTGAACAAGCACACAGTTTAATCAGCAAAACTCTGGAAGATATTCCTGCAACTCATGCAGCATGGG
TAAAGAGCAAGAGTCTGGCTTGGGGCAGCAGCACAGATAAGCTGCAGCACTTGAAACATTACATACCCTC
AGCCCCTGTTCTCCAGAACATCACTGATATCAGCAGTCTGGAAACCTGTCTTGATAAAATAGTGAGGGGC
CTGCAACTACATCTGAACCTCCTGAAAGATCTCATTGAAGCAACGACCCTGTCGCAGACTGACCAGGTGA
CAGAACTGCAGGCTGACATTCAAGAACTTGTGCTTCTTATCGAGGAGCTTCAGAATCAGTCAGGATTTAA
CCCATCACAGCAGACATCAGAAGAGCAGTCCCAGAGCTTCAAGCTCAATCTGACCCAACACCTGAAAAGT
GATTTCCAGACTGAGGCCGCGGCTCACCTAATCCTGCATCAACTGCGGGATTTCAGCTGTGACATCCTTC
AGAGGATCCTCAGTATTCGTGTATGACCATGGTGGATCCACAGGACGGGTGTGGTCGCCATGATCGCGTA
GTCGATAGTGGCTCCAAGTAGCGAAGCGAGCAGGACTGGGCGGCGGCCAAAGCGGTCGGACAGTGCTCCG
AGAACGGGTGCGCATAGAAATTGCATCAACGCATATAGCGCTAGCAGCACGCCATAGTGACTGGCGATGC
TGTCGGAATGGACGATATCCCCGCAAGAAGGCCCGGCAGTACCGGCATAACCAAGCCTATGCCTTACAGC
ATCCAGGGTGACGGTGCCCAAGAATGACAATGAGCGCATTGTTAGATTCATACACGGGGGCCTGAACTGC
GTTAGC
